Addgene plasmid #40979: pBABEpuro-ERBB2 A775_G776insV, G776C
Depositing lab: Matthew Meyerson. Depositing organization: Broad Institute. Publication: Functional analysis of receptor tyrosine kinase mutations in lung cancer identifies oncogenic extracellular domain mutations of ERBB2. Greulich H, Kaplan B, Mertins P, Chen TH, Tanaka KE, Yun CH, Zhang X, Lee SH, Cho J, Ambrogio L, Liao R, Imielinski M, Banerji S, Berger AH, Lawrence MS, Zhang J, Pho NH, Walker SR, Winckler W, Getz G, Frank D, Hahn WC, Eck MJ, Mani DR, Jaffe JD, Carr SA, Wong KK, Meyerson M. Proc Natl Acad Sci U S A. 2012 Sep 4;109(36):14476-81. Epub 2012 Aug 20. 10.1073/pnas.1203201109 PubMed 22908275.
Backbone
  Vector backbone: pBABE-puro
  Backbone size w/o insert (bp): 5200
  Total vector size (bp): 9000
  Vector type: Mammalian Expression, Retroviral
  Selectable markers: Puromycin
Growth in bacteria
  Bacterial resistance: Ampicillin, 100 μg/mL
  Growth temperature: 37°C
  Growth strain: DH5alpha
  Copy number: High Copy
Gene/Insert
  Gene/Insert name: ERBB2 (alt name: HER2)
  Species: H. sapiens (human)
  Insert size (bp): 3768
  Mutation: A775_G776insV, G776C
  GenBank ID: NM_004448.2
  Entrez Gene: ERBB2 (a.k.a. CD340, HER-2, HER-2/neu, HER2, MLN 19, MLN-19, NEU, NGL, TKR1, VSCN2, c-ERB-2, c-ERB2, p185(erbB2))
  Cloning method: Gateway Cloning
  Sequencing primers: 5′ TTTGTACACCCTAAGCCTC; 3′ GCATACTTCTGCCTGCTG
Terms and licenses: Academic/Nonprofit Terms; Industry Terms: Not Available to Industry
How to cite: pBABEpuro-ERBB2 A775_G776insV, G776C was a gift from Matthew Meyerson (Addgene plasmid # 40979 ; http://n2t.net/addgene:40979 ; RRID:Addgene_40979)
