[The description below was written by a language model from this plasmid's Addgene catalogue record.]
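Description:
pBABEpuro-ERBB2 A775_G776insV, G776C is a retroviral mammalian expression plasmid built on the pBABE-puro backbone, carrying a mutant form of the human receptor tyrosine kinase gene ERBB2 (HER2). The backbone is listed at about 5.2 kb and the insert at roughly 3.8 kb, consistent with the full-length coding sequence, for a total of about 9 kb. The insert was introduced by Gateway recombination cloning, so a Gateway-adapted version of the backbone was presumably used. In bacteria the plasmid is maintained at high copy number under ampicillin selection. No feature table accompanies the record, so individual elements are not annotated. In the standard pBABE-puro design, Moloney murine leukemia virus long terminal repeats flank a packaging signal and the cloning site, the 5′ LTR drives the inserted gene, and an internal SV40 promoter drives the puromycin resistance gene. This matches the puromycin marker listed for selection of transduced mammalian cells.

The insert carries two changes relative to the reference ERBB2 transcript: a valine inserted between alanine 775 and glycine 776, and substitution of glycine 776 with cysteine. These residues lie in the kinase domain, in the region where small in-frame ERBB2 insertions have been described in lung adenocarcinoma. No epitope tag or reporter is recorded. When supplied with retroviral packaging functions, the plasmid yields replication-defective virus that stably integrates the mutant ERBB2 cassette into dividing target cells. The associated publication is a functional analysis of receptor tyrosine kinase mutations in lung cancer, so the construct is suited to assessing the signaling and transforming activity of this variant alongside wild-type and other mutant ERBB2 alleles.
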