>Addgene plasmid #40979 | pBABEpuro-ERBB2 A775_G776insV, G776C | addgene partial sequence | sequence record 55260 | hHER2-F 5'-TGGCTCAGTGACCTGTTTTG-3'
ATAAGGACCCTTCCCTTCTGCGTGGCCCGCTGCCCCAGCGGTGTGAAACCTGACCTCTCCTACATGCCCA
TCTGGAAGTTTCCAGATGAGGAGGGCGCATGCCAGCCTTGCCCCATCAACTGCACCCACTCCTGTGTGGA
CCTGGATGACAAGGGCTGCCCCGCCGAGCAGAGAGCCAGCCCTCTGACGTCCATCATCTCTGCGGTGGTT
GGCATTCTGCTGGTCGTGGTCTTGGGGGTGGTCTTTGGGATCCTCATCAAGCGACGGCAGCAGAAGATCC
GGAAGTACACGATGCGGAGACTGCTGCAGGAAACGGAGCTGGTGGAGCCGCTGACACCTAGCGGAGCGAT
GCCCAACCAGGCGCAGATGCGGATCCTGAAAGAGACGGAGCTGAGGAAGGTGAAGGTGCTTGGATCTGGC
GCTTTTGGCACAGTCTACAAGGGCATCTGGATCCCTGATGGGGAGAATGTGAAAATTCCAGTGGCCATCA
AAGTGTTGAGGGAAAACACATCCCCCAAAGCCAACAAAGAAATCTTAGACGAAGCATACGTGATGGCTGT
TTGTGTGGGCTCCCCATATGTCTCCCGCCTTCTGGGCATCTGCCTGACATCCACGGTGCAGCTGGTGACA
CAGCTTATGCCCTATGGCTGCCTCTTAGACCATGTCCGGGAAAACCGCGGACGCCTGGGCTCCCAGGACC
TGCTGAACTGGTGTATGCAGATTGCCAAGGGGATGAGCTACCTGGAGGATGTGCGGCTCGTACACAGGGA
CTTGGCCGCTCGGAACGTGCTGGTCAAGAGTCCCAACCATGTCAAAATTACAGACTTCGGGCTGGCTCGG
CTGCTGGACAT
